Addgene plasmid #81209: pHU6_gRNA_Ch10-for2
Purpose: for targeting Ch10 psuedo gix site in PCDH15 gene (five base pairs from the cas9 site and 3' of gix site)
Depositing lab: David Liu. Depositing organization: Harvard University. Publication: A programmable Cas9-serine recombinase fusion protein that operates on DNA sequences in mammalian cells. Chaikind B, Bessen JL, Thompson DB, Hu JH, Liu DR. Nucleic Acids Res. 2016 Aug 11. pii: gkw707. 10.1093/nar/gkw707 PubMed 27515511.
Backbone
  Vector backbone: pHU6
  Backbone size w/o insert (bp): 2200
  Total vector size (bp): 2200
  Vector type: Mammalian Expression
Growth in bacteria
  Bacterial resistance: Ampicillin, 100 μg/mL
  Growth temperature: 37°C
  Growth strain: DH5alpha
  Copy number: High Copy
Gene/Insert
  Gene/Insert name: hU6 expression of gRNA
  gRNA/shRNA sequence: Ch10 psuedo gix site in PCDH15 gene
  Species: H. sapiens (human)
  Promoter: U6
  Cloning method: Unknown
  Sequencing primers: 5′ AAAAAAAGCACCGACTCGGTG
Terms and licenses: Academic/Nonprofit Terms; Industry Terms: Not Available to Industry
How to cite: pHU6_gRNA_Ch10-for2 was a gift from David Liu (Addgene plasmid # 81209 ; http://n2t.net/addgene:81209 ; RRID:Addgene_81209)
