[The description below was written by a language model from this plasmid's Addgene catalogue record and pLannotate feature annotations shown in this document.]
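Description:
pHU6_gRNA_Ch10-for2 is a small (about 2.2 kb) mammalian expression plasmid built on the pHU6 backbone whose only payload is a single guide RNA cassette. It is maintained in E. coli as a high-copy plasmid through a ColE1/pUC-type origin of replication and is selected with ampicillin via a β-lactamase gene driven by its native bla promoter. It carries no mammalian selection marker or reporter, so it is suited to transient transfection rather than stable selection.

The functional unit consists of the human U6 promoter, an RNA polymerase III promoter commonly used to produce short, defined, uncapped transcripts. Downstream of it, a short gap in the annotation is presumably occupied by the target-specific spacer, and this is followed by the Streptococcus pyogenes Cas9 guide RNA scaffold. A short fragment of a Gateway attB1 site lies just upstream of the U6 promoter; it appears to be a cloning remnant with no stated role. According to the record, the guide is directed to a site on human chromosome 10 within the PCDH15 gene, adjacent to a pseudo-gix sequence. The Cas9 binding site sits five base pairs from, and 3′ of, that pseudo-gix site.

The plasmid encodes no Cas9 or recombinase, so that protein must be supplied from a separate construct. The associated work describes a programmable Cas9–serine recombinase fusion that acts on DNA sequences in mammalian cells. In that context this guide would serve to position such a fusion next to the endogenous gix-like recombinase site, probably alongside a partner guide on the other flank, although the record does not specify the pairing.
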