Features (pLannotate 1.2.2; 6 found; start..end, strand, type, name):
    790..894     -  promoter       AmpR promoter: bla
    932..949     +  protein_bind   attB1 (fragment): mutant version of attB; recombination site for the Gateway® BP reaction BP Clonase™
    995..1235    +  promoter       U6 promoter: RNA polymerase III promoter for human U6 snRNA
   1264..1339    +  misc_RNA       gRNA scaffold: guide RNA scaffold for the Streptococcus pyogenes CRISPR/Cas9 system
   1432..2020    -  rep_origin     ori: high-copy-number ColE1/pMB1/pBR322/pUC origin of replication
   2191..789     -  CDS            AmpR (across the origin): β-lactamase; bla; confers resistance to ampicillin, carbenicillin, and related antibiotics
>Addgene plasmid #81209 | pHU6_gRNA_Ch10-for2 | depositor full sequence | sequence record 158313 | pHU6_gRNA_Ch10-for2 sequence 2262 bps
CCCCGTCGTGTAGATAACTACGATACGGGAGGGCTTACCATCTGGCCCCAGTGCTGCAATGATACCGCGA
GACCCACGCTCACCGGCTCCAGATTTATCAGCAATAAACCAGCCAGCCGGAAGGGCCGAGCGCAGAAGTG
GTCCTGCAACTTTATCCGCCTCCATCCAGTCTATTAATTGTTGCCGGGAAGCTAGAGTAAGTAGTTCGCC
AGTTAATAGTTTGCGCAACGTTGTTGCCATTGCTACAGGCATCGTGGTGTCACGCTCGTCGTTTGGTATG
GCTTCATTCAGCTCCGGTTCCCAACGATCAAGGCGAGTTACATGATCCCCCATGTTGTGCAAAAAAGCGG
TTAGCTCCTTCGGTCCTCCGATCGTTGTCAGAAGTAAGTTGGCCGCAGTGTTATCACTCATGGTTATGGC
AGCACTGCATAATTCTCTTACTGTCATGCCATCCGTAAGATGCTTTTCTGTGACTGGTGAGTACTCAACC
AAGTCATTCTGAGAATAGTGTATGCGGCGACCGAGTTGCTCTTGCCCGGCGTCAATACGGGATAATACCG
CGCCACATAGCAGAACTTTAAAAGTGCTCATCATTGGAAAACGTTCTTCGGGGCGAAAACTCTCAAGGAT
CTTACCGCTGTTGAGATCCAGTTCGATGTAACCCACTCGTGCACCCAACTGATCTTCAGCATCTTTTACT
TTCACCAGCGTTTCTGGGTGAGCAAAAACAGGAAGGCAAAATGCCGCAAAAAAGGGAATAAGGGCGACAC
GGAAATGTTGAATACTCATACTCTTCCTTTTTCAATATTATTGAAGCATTTATCAGGGTTATTGTCTCAT
GAGCGGATACATATTTGAATGTATTTAGAAAAATAAACAAATAGGGGTTCCGCGCACATTTCCCCGAAAA
GTGCCACCTGACGTCGCTAGCTGTACAAAAAAGCAGGCTTTAAAGGAACCAATTCAGTCGACTGGATCCA
AGGTCGGGCAGGAAGAGGGCCTATTTCCCATGATTCCTTCATATTTGCATATACGATACAAGGCTGTTAG
AGAGATAATTAGAATTAATTTGACTGTAAACACAAAGATATTAGTACAAAATACGTGACGTAGAAAGTAA
TAATTTCTTGGGTAGTTTGCAGTTTTAAAATTATGTTTTAAAATGGACTATCATATGCTTACCGTAACTT
GAAAGTATTTCGATTTCTTGGCTTTATATATCTTGTGGAAAGGACGAAACACCGGCCCATGACCCTTCTC
CTCGTTTTAGAGCTAGAAATAGCAAGTTAAAATAAGGCTAGTCCGTTATCAACTTGAAAAAGTGGCACCG
AGTCGGTGCTTTTTTTTCTCGAGGTACCTCTCTACATATGACATGTGAGCAAAAGGCCAGCAAAAGGCCA
GGAACCGTAAAAAGGCCGCGTTGCTGGCGTTTTTCCATAGGCTCCGCCCCCCTGACGAGCATCACAAAAA
TCGACGCTCAAGTCAGAGGTGGCGAAACCCGACAGGACTATAAAGATACCAGGCGTTTCCCCCTGGAAGC
TCCCTCGTGCGCTCTCCTGTTCCGACCCTGCCGCTTACCGGATACCTGTCCGCCTTTCTCCCTTCGGGAA
GCGTGGCGCTTTCTCATAGCTCACGCTGTAGGTATCTCAGTTCGGTGTAGGTCGTTCGCTCCAAGCTGGG
CTGTGTGCACGAACCCCCCGTTCAGCCCGACCGCTGCGCCTTATCCGGTAACTATCGTCTTGAGTCCAAC
CCGGTAAGACACGACTTATCGCCACTGGCAGCAGCCACTGGTAACAGGATTAGCAGAGCGAGGTATGTAG
GCGGTGCTACAGAGTTCTTGAAGTGGTGGCCTAACTACGGCTACACTAGAAGAACAGTATTTGGTATCTG
CGCTCTGCTGAAGCCAGTTACCTTCGGAAAAAGAGTTGGTAGCTCTTGATCCGGCAAACAAACCACCGCT
GGTAGCGGTGGTTTTTTTGTTTGCAAGCAGCAGATTACGCGCAGAAAAAAAGGATCTCAAGAAGATCCTT
TGATCTTTTCTACGGGGTCTGACGCTCAGTGGAACGAAAACTCACGTTAAGGGATTTTGGTCATGAGATT
ATCAAAAAGGATCTTCACCTAGATCCTTTTAAATTAAAAATGAAGTTTTAAATCAATCTAAAGTATATAT
GAGTAAACTTGGTCTGACAGTTACCAATGCTTAATCAGTGAGGCACCTATCTCAGCGATCTGTCTATTTC
GTTCATCCATAGTTGCCTGACT
