>Addgene plasmid #81209 | pHU6_gRNA_Ch10-for2 | addgene partial sequence | sequence record 163255 | hU6-F 5'-GAGGGCCTATTTCCCATGATT-3'
AGGCTGTTAGAGAGATAATTAGAATTAATTTGACTGTAAACACAAAGATATTAGTACAAAATACGTGACG
TAGAAAGTAATAATTTCTTGGGTAGTTTGCAGTTTTAAAATTATGTTTTAAAATGGACTATCATATGCTT
ACCGTAACTTGAAAGTATTTCGATTTCTTGGCTTTATATATCTTGTGGAAAGGACGAAACACCGGCCCAT
GACCCTTCTCCTCGTTTTAGAGCTAGAAATAGCAAGTTAAAATAAGGCTAGTCCGTTATCAACTTGAAAA
AGTGGCACCGAGTCGGTGCTTTTTTTTCTCGAGGTACCTCTCTACATATGACATGTGAGCAAAAGGCCAG
CAAAAGGCCAGGAACCGTAAAAAGGCCGCGTTGCTGGCGTTTTTCCATAGGCTCCGCCCCCCTGACGAGC
ATCACAAAAATCGACGCTCAAGTCAGAGGTGGCGAAACCCGACAGGACTATAAAGATACCAGGCGTTTCC
CCCTGGAAGCTCCCTCGTGCGCTCTCCTGTTCCGACCCTGCCGCTTACCGGATACCTGTCCGCCTTTCTC
CCTTCGGGAAGCGTGGCGCTTTCTCATAGCTCACGCTGTAGGTATCTCAGTTCGGTGTAGGTCGTTCGCT
CCAAGCTGGGCTGTGTGCACGAACCCCCCGTTCAGCCCGACCGCTGCGCCTTATCCGGTAACTATCGTCT
TGAGTCCAACCCGGTAAGACACGACTTATCGCCACTGGCAGCAGCCACTGGTAACAGGATTAGCAGAGCG
AGGTATGTAGGCGGTGCTACAGAGTTCTTGA
