>Addgene plasmid #81209 | pHU6_gRNA_Ch10-for2 | addgene partial sequence | sequence record 163256 | StrepPyoCas9-5UTR-F 5'-CGGTGCCACTTTTTCAAGTTG-3'
CTTGCTATTTCTAGCTCTAAAACGAGGAGAAGGGTCATGGGCCGGTGTTTCGTCCTTTCCACAAGATATA
TAAAGCCAAGAAATCGAAATACTTTCAAGTTACGGTAAGCATATGATAGTCCATTTTAAAACATAATTTT
AAAACTGCAAACTACCCAAGAAATTATTACTTTCTACGTCACGTATTTTGTACTAATATCTTTGTGTTTA
CAGTCAAATTAATTCTAATTATCTCTCTAACAGCCTTGTATCGTATATGCAAATATGAAGGAATCATGGG
AAATAGGCCCTCTTCCTGCCCGACCTTGGATCCAGTCGACTGAATTGGTTCCTTTAAAGCCTGCTTTTTT
GTACAGCTAGCGACGTCAGGTGGCACTTTTCGGGGAAATGTGCGCGGAACCCCTATTTGTTTATTTTTCT
AAATACATTCAAATATGTATCCGCTCATGAGACAATAACCCTGATAAATGCTTCAATAATATTGAAAAAG
GAAGAGTATGAGTATTCAACATTTCCGTGTCGCCCTTATTCCCTTTTTTGCGGCATTTTGCCTTCCTGTT
TTTGCTCACCCAGAAACGCTGGTGAAAGTAAAAGATGCTGAAGATCAGTTGGGTGCACGAGTGGGTTACA
TCGAACTGGATCTCAACAGCGGTAAGATCCTTGAGAGTTTTCGCCCCGAAGAACGTTTTCCAATGATGAG
CACTTTTAAAGTTCTGCTATGTGGCGCGGTATTATCCCGTATTGACGCCGGGCAAGAGCAACTCGGTCGC
CGCATACACTATTCTCAGA
